Addgene plasmid #35115: pSA53
Depositing lab: John McCusker. Depositing organization: Duke University. Publication: Positive and negative selection LYS5MX gene replacement cassettes for use in Saccharomyces cerevisiae. Ito-Harashima S, McCusker JH. Yeast. 2004 Jan 15;21(1):53-61. 10.1002/yea.1057 PubMed 14745782.
Backbone
  Vector backbone: pFA6-kanMX4
  Vector type: Yeast replicating
  Selectable markers: Lysine
Growth in bacteria
  Bacterial resistance: Ampicillin, 100 μg/mL
  Growth temperature: 37°C
  Growth strain: DH5alpha
  Copy number: High Copy
Gene/Insert
  Gene/Insert name: callys5 flanked by loxp
  Species: C.albicans
Terms and licenses: Academic/Nonprofit Terms; Industry Terms: Not Available to Industry
How to cite: pSA53 was a gift from John McCusker (Addgene plasmid # 35115 ; http://n2t.net/addgene:35115 ; RRID:Addgene_35115)
