[The description below was written by a language model from this plasmid's Addgene catalogue record and pLannotate feature annotations shown in this document.]
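Description:
pSA53 is a 4,189 bp plasmid built on the pFA6-kanMX4 backbone, in which the kanMX marker has been replaced by a LYS5-based "MX" cassette for gene replacement in Saccharomyces cerevisiae. It is propagated in E. coli as a high-copy plasmid through a ColE1/pUC-type origin and selected with ampicillin via the β-lactamase gene and its native promoter. Short fragments annotated as lacI, rop and bom are backbone remnants rather than functional elements. SP6 and T7 phage promoters lie on either side of the cassette, as is typical of the pFA6 series. The catalogue lists the vector type as yeast replicating, but the feature table shows no yeast origin (no 2μ, ARS or CEN element). The plasmid therefore appears to serve mainly as a template or source of the marker cassette rather than as an episome in yeast.

The payload is the Candida albicans LYS5 gene, listed as "callys5". The annotation software did not call this coding sequence, but it presumably occupies the roughly 1 kb unannotated gap between the Ashbya gossypii TEF promoter and TEF terminator. These heterologous regulatory elements drive expression in yeast while limiting homology to the S. cerevisiae genome. The cassette complements lysine auxotrophy in lys5 strains, giving positive selection on medium lacking lysine. The associated publication title indicates the LYS5MX cassettes can also be selected against. Two loxP sites in the same orientation flank the whole promoter–gene–terminator unit, so Cre recombinase can excise the marker after integration. This leaves a single loxP site and allows the marker to be reused for successive gene disruptions.
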