Features (pLannotate 1.2.2; 12 found; start..end, strand, type, name):
     53..86      -  protein_bind   loxP: Cre-mediated recombination occurs in the 8-bp core sequence (GCATACAT). Cre recombinase
    141..484     +  promoter       TEF promoter: Ashbya gossypii TEF promoter
   1480..1677    +  terminator     TEF terminator: Ashbya gossypii TEF terminator
   1740..1773    -  protein_bind   loxP: Cre-mediated recombination occurs in the 8-bp core sequence (GCATACAT). Cre recombinase
   1827..1845    -  promoter       T7 promoter: promoter for bacteriophage T7 RNA polymerase
   1867..1920    -  CDS            lacI (fragment): lac repressor; lacI; The lac repressor binds to the lac operator to inhibit transcription in E. coli. This inhibition can be relieved by adding lactose or isopropyl-β-D-thiogalactopyranoside (IPTG).
   2103..2691    -  rep_origin     ori: high-copy-number ColE1/pMB1/pBR322/pUC origin of replication
   2862..3722    -  CDS            AmpR: β-lactamase; bla; confers resistance to ampicillin, carbenicillin, and related antibiotics
   3723..3827    -  promoter       AmpR promoter: bla
   3922..3957    +  CDS            rop (fragment): Rop protein, which maintains plasmids at low copy number; rop
   4059..4110    +  misc_feature   bom (fragment): basis of mobility region from pBR322
   4173..2       +  promoter       SP6 promoter (across the origin): promoter for bacteriophage SP6 RNA polymerase
>Addgene plasmid #35115 | pSA53 | depositor full sequence | sequence record 83385 | pSA53 sequence 4189 bps
GAACGCGGCCGCCAGCTGAAGCTTCGTACGCTGCAGGTCGACAACCCTTAATATAACTTCGTATAATGTA
TGCTATACGAAGTTATTAGGTCTAGAGATCTGTTTAGCTTGCCTTGTCCCCGCCGGGTCACCCGGCCAGC
GACATGGAGGCCCAGAATACCCTCCTTGACAGTCTTGACGTGCGCAGCTCAGGGGCATGATGTGACTGTC
GCCCGTACATTTAGCCCATACATCCCCATGTATAATCATTTGCATCCATACATTTTGATGGCCGCACGGC
GCGAAGCAAAAATTACGGCTCCTCGCTGCAGACCTGCGAGCAGGGAAACGCTCCCCTCACAGACGCGTTG
AATTGTCCCCACGCCGCGCCCCTGTAGAGAAATATAAAAGGTTAGGATTTGCCACTGAGGTTCTTCTTTC
ATATACTTCCTTTTAAAATCTTGCTAGGATACAGTTCTCACATCACATCCGAACATAAACAACCATGACA
TTACAAGATCATCTTAATGATAAATCAAATATCATCCTACTTTTCACCACTAGATTAACTAATGAATTAA
TTGAATTTTGGAATGATGATTATAATTTTGAATGTTCTTTAAGATTATTAAATGATTTATCATTACAACA
AAAAATATCTTCAATTACAAAAAACCCCAACCATCAACAACAAAGATTTAAATATAAACAATTATTATCA
AATTTATTTATTAGATATGCAATCAATTCAATCATTCAATCAAATGATCTATTTAAAAAAATTGAATTTG
ATTATAATGAATTTGGGAAACCCATATTACCATATAATTTCCAATTCAATATTAGTAGTTCTAATGATAT
AATTGCCTTAATTGTGGAATTTCCATCTTCATCTTCATTATCATCATCATCATTGTCATCATCATTATCT
GGTGATCGAGCTTATGACCCAATTGGTATTGATTTATCACATTCTATTCAAAATAGTATATCAAATACAG
AATATCTTGAACAATTTAAACCGATTTTTGATGATGTTTATGAATTACCACAAATTGATAATTATTTTAA
ATTTAATCATTTTTGGACATTAAAAGAATCATTTACAAAATTGATTGGTAGTGGATTAAATATTGAATTA
TCAGATTTTTATTTCATAGTTGATTATAATGATAATGAGTTTTCTAGTGATAATGAAAAATTCCAAACAA
GTATAGTTGGAAATAATATTGGAGATAGTTGGATGTATTATTCATTGAATTGGTTTGATAAAATCTTGAT
AAATATAGATAAACTTGAATTAGCCAAGAATCAATTTATAACGGCATTAAATAAAAAAGAATTTTATTGT
CGTAGTTCTATTCTTGATAATGGTAATGTCGATGAATCTAAATTGCCAGTAATTATAACGATAATTAATC
AAAACAAGAATAAATCAATTCAACCAATAGAGTTGAGATTTGAAAAATTATTATCTGAACATTTAAACCA
GTGATCAGTACTGACAATAAAAAGATTCTTGTTTTCAAGAACTTGTCATTTGTATAGTTTTTTTATATTG
TAGTTGTTCTATTTTAATCAAATGTTAGCGTGATTTATATTTTTTTTCGCCTCGACATCATCTGCCCAGA
TGCGAAGTTAAGTGCGCAGAAAGTAATATCATGCGTCAATCGTATGTGAATGCTGGTCGCTATACTGCTG
TCGATTCGATACTAACGCCGCCATCCAGTGTCGAAAACGAGCTCTCGAGAACCCTTAATATAACTTCGTA
TAATGTATGCTATACGAAGTTATTAGGTGATATCAGATCCACTAGTGGCCTATGCGGCCGCGGATCTGCC
GGTCTCCCTATAGTGAGTCGTATTAATTTCGATAAGCCAGGTTAACCTGCATTAATGAATCGGCCAACGC
GCGGGGAGAGGCGGTTTGCGTATTGGGCGCTCTTCCGCTTCCTCGCTCACTGACTCGCTGCGCTCGGTCG
TTCGGCTGCGGCGAGCGGTATCAGCTCACTCAAAGGCGGTAATACGGTTATCCACAGAATCAGGGGATAA
CGCAGGAAAGAACATGTGAGCAAAAGGCCAGCAAAAGGCCAGGAACCGTAAAAAGGCCGCGTTGCTGGCG
TTTTTCCATAGGCTCCGCCCCCCTGACGAGCATCACAAAAATCGACGCTCAAGTCAGAGGTGGCGAAACC
CGACAGGACTATAAAGATACCAGGCGTTTCCCCCTGGAAGCTCCCTCGTGCGCTCTCCTGTTCCGACCCT
GCCGCTTACCGGATACCTGTCCGCCTTTCTCCCTTCGGGAAGCGTGGCGCTTTCTCAATGCTCACGCTGT
AGGTATCTCAGTTCGGTGTAGGTCGTTCGCTCCAAGCTGGGCTGTGTGCACGAACCCCCCGTTCAGCCCG
ACCGCTGCGCCTTATCCGGTAACTATCGTCTTGAGTCCAACCCGGTAAGACACGACTTATCGCCACTGGC
AGCAGCCACTGGTAACAGGATTAGCAGAGCGAGGTATGTAGGCGGTGCTACAGAGTTCTTGAAGTGGTGG
CCTAACTACGGCTACACTAGAAGGACAGTATTTGGTATCTGCGCTCTGCTGAAGCCAGTTACCTTCGGAA
AAAGAGTTGGTAGCTCTTGATCCGGCAAACAAACCACCGCTGGTAGCGGTGGTTTTTTTGTTTGCAAGCA
GCAGATTACGCGCAGAAAAAAAGGATCTCAAGAAGATCCTTTGATCTTTTCTACGGGGTCTGACGCTCAG
TGGAACGAAAACTCACGTTAAGGGATTTTGGTCATGAGATTATCAAAAAGGATCTTCACCTAGATCCTTT
TAAATTAAAAATGAAGTTTTAAATCAATCTAAAGTATATATGAGTAAACTTGGTCTGACAGTTACCAATG
CTTAATCAGTGAGGCACCTATCTCAGCGATCTGTCTATTTCGTTCATCCATAGTTGCCTGACTCCCCGTC
GTGTAGATAACTACGATACGGGAGGGCTTACCATCTGGCCCCAGTGCTGCAATGATACCGCGAGACCCAC
GCTCACCGGCTCCAGATTTATCAGCAATAAACCAGCCAGCCGGAAGGGCCGAGCGCAGAAGTGGTCCTGC
AACTTTATCCGCCTCCATCCAGTCTATTAATTGTTGCCGGGAAGCTAGAGTAAGTAGTTCGCCAGTTAAT
AGTTTGCGCAACGTTGTTGCCATTGCTACAGGCATCGTGGTGTCACGCTCGTCGTTTGGTATGGCTTCAT
TCAGCTCCGGTTCCCAACGATCAAGGCGAGTTACATGATCCCCCATGTTGTGCAAAAAAGCGGTTAGCTC
CTTCGGTCCTCCGATCGTTGTCAGAAGTAAGTTGGCCGCAGTGTTATCACTCATGGTTATGGCAGCACTG
CATAATTCTCTTACTGTCATGCCATCCGTAAGATGCTTTTCTGTGACTGGTGAGTACTCAACCAAGTCAT
TCTGAGAATAGTGTATGCGGCGACCGAGTTGCTCTTGCCCGGCGTCAATACGGGATAATACCGCGCCACA
TAGCAGAACTTTAAAAGTGCTCATCATTGGAAAACGTTCTTCGGGGCGAAAACTCTCAAGGATCTTACCG
CTGTTGAGATCCAGTTCGATGTAACCCACTCGTGCACCCAACTGATCTTCAGCATCTTTTACTTTCACCA
GCGTTTCTGGGTGAGCAAAAACAGGAAGGCAAAATGCCGCAAAAAAGGGAATAAGGGCGACACGGAAATG
TTGAATACTCATACTCTTCCTTTTTCAATATTATTGAAGCATTTATCAGGGTTATTGTCTCATGAGCGGA
TACATATTTGAATGTATTTAGAAAAATAAACAAATAGGGGTTCCGCGCACATTTCCCCGAAAAGTGCCAC
CTGACGTCTAAGAAACCATTATTATCATGACATTAACCTATAAAAATAGGCGTATCACGAGGCCCTTTCG
TCTCGCGCGTTTCGGTGATGACGGTGAAAACCTCTGACACATGCAGCTCCCGGAGACGGTCACAGCTTGT
CTGTAAGCGGATGCCGGGAGCAGACAAGCCCGTCAGGGCGCGTCAGCGGGTGTTGGCGGGTGTCGGGGCT
GGCTTAACTATGCGGCATCAGAGCAGATTGTACTGAGAGTGCACCATATGGACATATTGTCGTTAGAACG
CGGCTACAATTAATACATAACCTTATGTATCATACACATACGATTTAGGTGACACTATA
