>Addgene plasmid #35115 | pSA53 | addgene partial sequence | sequence record 52329 | T7 5'-TAATACGACTCACTATAGGG-3'
CACTAGTGGATCTGATATCACCTAATAACTTCGTATAGCATACATTATACGAAGTTATATTAAGGGTTCT
CGAGAGCTCGTTTTCGACACTGGATGGCGGCGTTAGTATCGAATCGACAGCAGTATAGCGACCAGCATTC
ACATACGATTGACGCATGATATTACTTTCTGCGCACTTAACTTCGCATCTGGGCAGATGATGTCGAGGCG
AAAAAAAATATAAATCACGCTAACATTTGATTAAAATAGAACAACTACAATATAAAAAAACTATACAAAT
GACAAGTTCTTGAAAACAAGAATCTTTTTATTGTCAGTACTGATCACTGGTTTAAATGTTCAGATAATAA
TTTTTCAAATCTCAACTCTATTGGTTGAATTGATTTATTCTTGTTTTGATTAATTATCGTTATAATTACT
GGCAATTTAGATTCATCGACATTACCATTATCAAGAATAGAACTACGACAATAAAATTCTTTTTTATTTA
ATGCCGTTATAAATTGATTCTTGGCTAATTCAAGTTTATCTATATTTATCAAGATTTTATCAAACCAATT
CAATGAATAATACATCCAACTATCTCCAATATTATTTCCAACTATACTTGTTTGGAATTTTTCATTATCA
CTAGAAAACTCATTATCATTATAATCAACTATGAAATAAAAATCTGATAATTCAATATTTAATCCACTAC
CAATCAATTTTGTAAATGATTCTTTTAATGTCCAAAAATGATTAAATTTAAAATAATTATCAATTTGTGG
TAATTCATAAACATCATCAAAAATCGGTTTAAATTGTTCAAGATATTCTGTATTTGATATACTA
